>Addgene plasmid #18637 | T4 Lysozyme T157A | addgene partial sequence | sequence record 24422 | 3primeUP
TANGAAAAAGCCCGCTCATTAGGCGGGCTCAGATCTGCTCATGNTTTGACAGCTTATCATCGATAAGCTT
CGGCAATAAATTCTTGATATGTTTTCATATGTTTCCTTTAAATATTTTAATTAGTAATTGTCTATTCAAG
TAATTGTGAATATACTATCACAATTCCAAGAGAAAGTAAACAGCTTTATAGATTTTTATACGCGTCCCAA
GCGCCAGTTCTAAACGTTGTAATGACTCGTTTTGCGCGATTAGGTGTTTGATTATACCATCTACTTTTAG
CTAAGTTAACTGCTGCTTCATCCCAGCGTTTTTGTTGAAGCATACGTAAAGAGTTAGTAAATCCTGCCAC
ACCGGTTTCTCCCATTTGGAAAACCATATTAATCAATGCACAGCGACGAACCGCATCAAGAGAATCATAA
ACCGGTTTTAATTTAGCATTTCTCAGAATTCCGCGAACAGCAGCATCAACATCCTGATTAAAGAGTTTTT
CAGCCTCATCTTTTGTAATTACACCATTGCAATTACGCCCAATAGCTTTATCTAATTCAGATTTAGCAGC
ATTAAGTGATGGACTTTTTGTAAGCAAATGACCGATGCCAATAGTGTAATAGCCTTCTGTGTCTTTATAG
ATTTTAAGTCTAAGACCTTCATCTATACGTAACATTTCAAATATATTCATAATACCTCCTAAGCATCGAT
GGATCCTGTTTCCTGTGTGAAATTGTTATCCGCTCACAATTCCACACATTATACGAGCCGATGATTAATT
GTCACCAGGGGGA
