[The description below was written by a language model from this plasmid's Addgene catalogue record.]
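Description:
T4 Lysozyme T157A is a bacterial expression plasmid built on the pHS1403 backbone (about 5 kb without insert) that carries a point-mutant version of the lysozyme gene from bacteriophage T4 (gene e). It is maintained in E. coli as a high-copy plasmid under ampicillin selection. The record does not name the origin of replication or the promoter that drives expression, and no feature table is available to confirm these or any other backbone elements.

The insert is roughly 600 bp and was placed between BamHI and HindIII sites, both of which remain intact, so the fragment can be excised or transferred with the same enzymes. According to the depositor's notes, the BamHI site lies 27 bp from the start codon and the HindIII site 115 bp from the stop codon, meaning the cloned fragment includes short flanking untranslated sequence on either side of the coding region. The only listed change is the substitution of threonine 157 with alanine; no epitope or purification tags, fusion partners or reporters are recorded.

T4 lysozyme is a small, well-behaved enzyme that has long served as a model system for studying how individual amino acid replacements affect protein folding, stability and structure. A single-site variant such as T157A, which removes the threonine side-chain hydroxyl, fits that kind of work, with the plasmid serving as a source of recombinant mutant protein produced in bacteria. The record itself does not state a specific intended application.
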