Addgene plasmid #18637: T4 Lysozyme T157A
Depositing lab: Brian Matthews. Depositing organization: University of Oregon.
Backbone
  Vector backbone: pHS1403
  Backbone size w/o insert (bp): 5000
  Vector type: Bacterial Expression
Growth in bacteria
  Bacterial resistance: Ampicillin, 100 μg/mL
  Growth temperature: 37°C
  Growth strain: DH5alpha
  Copy number: High Copy
Gene/Insert
  Gene/Insert name: T4 Lysozyme (alt name: 1157A or 1571)
  Species: Bacteriophage T4
  Insert size (bp): 600
  Mutation: T157A
  GenBank ID: NP_049736
  Entrez Gene: e (a.k.a. T4p123)
  Cloning method: Restriction Enzyme; 5′ cloning site BamHI (not destroyed); 3′ cloning site HindIII (not destroyed)
  Sequencing primers: 5′ na; 3′ GGCGTATCACGAGGCCC
Terms and licenses: Academic/Nonprofit Terms; Industry Terms: Not Available to Industry
Depositor comments: The BamHI site is 27 bp from the ATG and the HindIII site is 115 bp from the stop.
How to cite: T4 Lysozyme T157A was a gift from Brian Matthews (Addgene plasmid # 18637 ; http://n2t.net/addgene:18637 ; RRID:Addgene_18637)
